Addgene plasmid #174931: pMSR:MSMEG_0905:Dendra
Purpose: C-term fluorescent fusion
Depositing lab: Keith Derbyshire & Joseph Wade. Depositing organization: Wadsworth Center, New York State Department of Health. Publication: A Mycobacterial Systems Resource for the Research Community. Judd JA, Canestrari J, Clark R, Joseph A, Lapierre P, Lasek-Nesselquist E, Mir M, Palumbo M, Smith C, Stone M, Upadhyay A, Wirth SE, Dedrick RM, Meier CG, Russell DA, Dills A, Dove E, Kester J, Wolf ID, Zhu J, Rubin ER, Fortune S, Hatfull GF, Gray TA, Wade JT, Derbyshire KM. mBio. 2021 Mar 2;12(2). pii: mBio.02401-20. doi: 10.1128/mBio.02401-20. PubMed 33653882.
Backbone
  Vector backbone: pMSR:Dendra
  Vector type: Bacterial Expression ; Integrating Mycobacterial Expression Vector attL5. T7 expression in E. coli
Growth in bacteria
  Bacterial resistance: Apramycin, 25 μg/mL
  Growth temperature: 37°C
  Growth strain: DH5alpha
  Copy number: High Copy
Gene/Insert
  Gene/Insert name: MSMEG_0905
  Species: M. smegmatis
  Promoter: pmycTetO
  Tag / fusion protein: Gly-Ala Linker/Dendra2/1x Flag Tag (C terminal on insert)
  Cloning method: Ligation Independent Cloning
  Sequencing primers: 5′ TGATAGAGTTTGTCCTCCCTATCAG; 3′ TCCATATGCACCTTGACACG
Resource information
  A portion of this plasmid was derived from a plasmid made by: CP000480.1
Terms and licenses: Academic/Nonprofit Terms; Industry Terms: Not Available to Industry
Depositor comments: 5' cloning site: AseI (destroyed), 3' cloning site: HindIII (not destroyed)
How to cite: pMSR:MSMEG_0905:Dendra was a gift from Keith Derbyshire & Joseph Wade (Addgene plasmid # 174931 ; http://n2t.net/addgene:174931 ; RRID:Addgene_174931)
