[The description below was written by a language model from this plasmid's Addgene catalogue record and pLannotate feature annotations shown in this document.]
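Description:
pMSR:MSMEG_0905:Dendra is a 5.4 kb integrating mycobacterial expression plasmid built on the pMSR:Dendra backbone, part of a systematic resource of tagged Mycobacterium smegmatis genes. It is propagated in E. coli through a high-copy ColE1/pUC-type origin and selected with apramycin through the aac(3)IV acetyltransferase gene. It has no annotated mycobacterial replication origin. Instead it carries the mycobacteriophage L5 integrase gene, annotated across the sequence origin, next to a fragment of L5 gene 32. Together with the catalogue's attL5 designation, this indicates that the plasmid is maintained in mycobacteria by site-specific, single-copy integration at the L5 attachment site in the chromosome. The attachment site itself is not annotated in the feature table.

The payload is the M. smegmatis open reading frame MSMEG_0905, inserted by ligation-independent cloning. The gene has no annotation of its own but presumably occupies the gap between the promoter region and the Dendra2 coding sequence. It is fused at its C terminus, through a Gly-Ala linker, to Dendra2, a green-to-red photoconvertible fluorescent protein, followed by a single FLAG epitope. Transcription in mycobacteria comes from the pmycTetO promoter. The two short hits labelled as "tight TRE promoter" fragments most likely reflect its tet operator sequences, which would allow control by a Tet repressor where one is supplied. A T7 promoter just downstream and a partial T7 terminator after the tag let the same fusion be expressed in E. coli strains that provide T7 RNA polymerase.

The stated purpose is production of a C-terminal fluorescent fusion, suited to localization imaging in mycobacteria, with the FLAG tag available for immunodetection or purification. The record does not state the function of MSMEG_0905.
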