Features (pLannotate 1.2.2; 13 found; start..end, strand, type, name):
    349..453     -  CDS            32 (fragment): VG32_BPML5 - Protein predicted: Swiss-Prot protein existence level 4. From Mycobacterium phage L5 (Mycobacteriophage L5).
    509..613     +  CDS            Y4104_STRCO (fragment): Protein inferred from homology: Swiss-Prot protein existence level 3. From Streptomyces coelicolor (strain ATCC BAA-471 / A3(2) / M145).
    671..690     +  promoter       tight TRE promoter (fragment): Tet-responsive promoter PTight, consisting of seven tet operator sequences followed by the minimal CMV promoter
    697..714     +  promoter       tight TRE promoter (fragment): Tet-responsive promoter PTight, consisting of seven tet operator sequences followed by the minimal CMV promoter
    728..746     +  promoter       T7 promoter: promoter for bacteriophage T7 RNA polymerase
   1341..2027    +  CDS            Dendra2: Dendra2 is a photoconvertible green fluorescent protein published in 2006, derived from Dendronephthya sp.. It has high acid sensitivity.
   2067..2087    +  CDS            FLAG (fragment): FLAG® epitope tag, followed by an enterokinase cleavage site
   2096..2138    +  terminator     T7 terminator (fragment): transcription terminator for bacteriophage T7 RNA polymerase
   2344..3144    +  CDS            ApmR: aminoglycoside 3-N-acetyltransferase type IV ; aac(3)IV; confers resistance to apramycin (Paget and Davies, 1996)
   3211..3228    -  misc_feature   MCS (fragment): pBluescript multiple cloning site
   3269..3857    +  rep_origin     ori: high-copy-number ColE1/pMB1/pBR322/pUC origin of replication
   4025..4053    +  misc_feature   MCS (fragment): pUC18/19 multiple cloning site
   4613..287     +  CDS            33 (across the origin): VINT_BPML5 - Also known as int. Protein inferred from homology: Swiss-Prot protein existence level 3. Integrase is necessary for integration of the phage into the host genome by site-specific recombination. From Mycobacterium phage L5 (Mycobacteriophage L5).
>Addgene plasmid #174931 | pMSR:MSMEG_0905:Dendra | addgene full sequence | sequence record 345648 | Addgene NGS Result
GCCCCGAGGCATTCCTGGTGACCACGACGCAGGGCAACCGGCTGTCGAAGTCCGCGTTCACCAAGTCGCT
GAAGCGTGGCTACGCCAAGATCGGTCGGCCGGAACTCCGCATCCACGACCTCCGCGCTGTCGGCGCTACG
TTCGCCGCTCAGGCAGGTGCGACGACCAAGGAGCTGATGGCCCGTCTCGGTCACACGACTCCTAGGATGG
CGATGAAGTACCAGATGGCGTCTGAGGCCCGCGACGAGGCTATCGCTGAGGCGATGTCCAAGCTGGCCAA
GACCTCCTGAAACGCAAAAAGCCCCCCTCCCAAGGACACTGAGTCCTAAAGAGGGGGGTTTCTTGTCAGT
ACGCGAAGAACCACGCCTGGCCGCGAGCGCCAGCACCGCCGCTCTGTGCGGAGACCTGGGCACCAGCCCC
GCCGCCGCCAGGAGCATTGCCGTTCCCGCCAGAAATCTAGACGGTGACCACAACGCGCCCGCTTTGATCG
GGGACGTCGAAATATTGGATCGTCGGCACCGTCACGGCCGTGGGAGGCGGCACGATCCGCGACGTGATGA
TCGGCCGCATCCCCACGGTGCTGCGCAGTGAGCTCTACGCCATCCCGGCGTTGATCTGTGCGTTCGCACG
CACAGGCCCGGTGTGAGAAGGGTCTCTGACGAGCGGGAGAACTCCCTATCAGTGATAGAGTTTGTCCTCC
CTATCAGTGATAGATAGGCTTAAGGAGTAATACGACTCACTATAGGGAGAAGGAGGCCATTATGACCCGC
GACCATCAGACCGAGCCCGCCCGTATCCCCGCCACCCGCAGCCTGCGCGCTCTCGGGCCGATCGGCTGGA
TCGCGGCCCGGGCGGGGGCACGCGCGATCCGGGCACCGCGCTTTCACCTGTTCGACGTCATCGGCCAGCA
CAAGCTGGCGTTCCTGGCGTTTCTGCCGTACTCCGGTGTGCTGCTGAACTGGGGCAAGCTGCCCAAGCGC
GACACCGAACTGGTCATCCTGCGCGTGGCCCACCTGCGCGGCAGCACCTACGAACTGCAGCAGCACCGCC
GACTGGCCCGCAGCCGCGGCCTCGACACCGAAACACAGGCCAAAATCTTCGAGGGGCCCGACGCCGAAGG
CCTGACCGATCGTCAGCGCACGCTGATCACCGCGACCGACGAGTTCGTGGTCACGCGCTCGATGTCACCG
GAGACCTGGGCGGCGCTGTCCACGCACCTCAACCGGGCGCAGCTGATCGAATTCTGTTTGCTCGCAGGGC
ATTACGACGGCCTTGCCGCCACCATGGCGACCCTGCGCATCCCACTCGACTTCCCCGACAAGCTTGGTGC
GGCCGCGGGCAACACGCCTGGCATCAATCTGATCAAGGAGGACATGCGTGTCAAGGTGCATATGGAGGGC
AACGTGAACGGTCACGCCTTCGTGATCGAGGGGGAGGGTAAGGGTAAGCCTTACGAAGGGACCCAGACCG
CCAACCTCACCGTCAAGGAGGGCGCCCCTCTCCCATTCTCGTACGATATCCTCACTACCGCGGTGCATTA
CGGGAACCGCGTGTTCACCAAGTACCCCGAGGATATCCCTGACTACTTCAAGCAGAGCTTCCCGGAGGGA
TACTCCTGGGAGCGGACGATGACCTTCGAAGACAAGGGTATCTGTACGATCCGCAGCGACATCTCGCTGG
AAGGGGACTGTTTCTTCCAGAACGTCCGTTTCAAGGGGACCAACTTTCCGCCGAACGGCCCGGTCATGCA
GAAGAAGACCCTCAAGTGGGAGCCGAGCACGGAGAAGCTGCACGTTCGGGACGGCCTCCTGGTCGGCAAC
ATCAACATGGCGCTGCTGCTGGAAGGCGGCGGCCACTACCTATGCGACTTCAAGACCACGTACAAAGCGA
AGAAGGTCGTCCAGCTGCCCGACGCGCACTTCGTGGACCACCGCATCGAAATCCTGGGGAACGATTCGGA
CTACAACAAGGTCAAGTTGTACGAGCACGCTGTGGCACGCTATAGCCCGCTCCCGTCGCAGGTCTGGTTC
GAAGGCGGCGGCGGGGAGAACCTGTATTTCCAGGACTACAAGGACGACGACGACAAGTGATTTAAATAAC
CCCTTGGGGCCTCTAAACGGGTCTTGAGGGGTTTTTTGTTAACTAGCGTACGATCGAATTCCTGCAGCTC
ACGGTAACTGATGCCGTATTTGCAGTACCAGCGTACGGCCCACAGAATGATGTCACGCTGAAAATGCCGG
CCTTTGAATGGGTTCATGTGCAGCTCCATCAGCAAAAGGGGATGATAAGTTTATCACCACCGACTATTTG
CAACAGTGCCGTTGATCGTGCTATGATCGACTGATGTCATCAGCGGTGGAGTGCAATGTCGTGCAATACG
AATGGCGAAAAGCCGAGCTCATCGGTCAGCTTCTCAACCTTGGGGTTACCCCCGGCGGTGTGCTGCTGGT
CCACAGCTCCTTCCGTAGCGTCCGGCCCCTCGAAGATGGGCCACTTGGACTGATCGAGGCCCTGCGTGCT
ACGCTGGGTCCGGGAGGGACGCTCGTCATGCCCTCGTGGTCAGGTCTGGACGACGAGCCGTTCGATCCTG
CCACGTCGCCCGTTACACCGGACCTTGGAGTTGTCTCTGACACATTCTGGCGCCTGCCAAATGTAAAGCG
CAGCGCCCATCCATTTGCCTTTGCGGCAGCGGGGCCACAGGCAGAGCAGATCATCTCTGATCCATTGCCC
CTGCCACCTTACTCGCCTGCAAGCCCGGTCGCCCGTGTCCATGAACTCGATGGGCAGGTACTTCTCCTCG
GCGTGGGACACGATGCCAACACGACGCTGCATCTTGCCGAGTTGATGGCAAAGGTTCCCTATGGGGTGCC
GAGACACTGCACCATTCTTCAGGATGGCAAGTTGGTACGCGTCGATTATCTCGAGAATGACCACTGCTGT
GAGCGCTTTGCCTTGGCGGACAGGTGGCTCAAGGAGAAGAGCCTTCAGAAGGAAGGTCCAGTCGGTCATG
CCTTTGCTCGGTTGATCCGCTCCCGCGACATTGTGGCGACAGCCCTGGGTCAACTGGGCCGAGATCCGTT
GATCTTCCTGCATCCGCCAGAGGCGGGATGCGAAGAATGCGATGCCGCTCGCCAGTCGATTGGCTGAGCT
CATGAGCGGAGAACGAGATGACGTTGGAGGGGCAAGGTCGCGCTGATTGCTGGGGCAACACGGGGGATCC
ACTAGTTCCATGAGCGTCAGACCCCGTAGAAAAGATCAAAGGATCTTCTTGAGATCCTTTTTTTCTGCGC
GTAATCTGCTGCTTGCAAACAAAAAAACCACCGCTACCAGCGGTGGTTTGTTTGCCGGATCAAGAGCTAC
CAACTCTTTTTCCGAAGGTAACTGGCTTCAGCAGAGCGCAGATACCAAATACTGTCCTTCTAGTGTAGCC
GTAGTTAGGCCACCACTTCAAGAACTCTGTAGCACCGCCTACATACCTCGCTCTGCTAATCCTGTTACCA
GTGGCTGCTGCCAGTGGCGATAAGTCGTGTCTTACCGGGTTGGACTCAAGACGATAGTTACCGGATAAGG
CGCAGCGGTCGGGCTGAACGGGGGGTTCGTGCACACAGCCCAGCTTGGAGCGAACGACCTACACCGAACT
GAGATACCTACAGCGTGAGCTATGAGAAAGCGCCACGCTTCCCGAGGGGAGAAAGGCGGACAGGTATCCG
GTAAGCGGCAGGGTCGGAACAGGAGAGCGCACGAGGGAGCTTCCAGGGGGAAACGCCTGGTATCTTTATA
GTCCTGTCGGGTTTCGCCACCTCTGACTTGAGCGTCGATTTTTGTGATGCTCGTCAGGGGGGCGGAGCCT
ATGGAAAAACGCCAGCAACGCGGCCTTTTTACGGTTCCTGGCCTTTTGCTGGCCTTTTGCTCACATGTTC
TTTCCTGCGTTATCCCCTGATTCTGTGGATAACCGTATTACCGCCTTTGAGTGAGCTGATACCGCTCGCC
GCAGCCGAACGACCGAGCGCAACGCGTGCGGCCGCGGTACCCGGGGATCCTCTAGAGTCGACCACCAAGG
GCACCATCTCTGCTTGGGCCACCCCGTTGGCCGCAGCCAGCTCGCTGAGAGCCGTGAACGACAGGGCGAA
CGCCAGCCCGCCGACGGCGAGGGTTCCGACCGCTGCAACTCCCGGTGCAACCTTGTCCCGGTCTATTCTC
TTCACTGCACCAGCTCCAATCTGGTGTGAATGCCCCTCGTCTGTTCGCGCAGGCGGGGGGCTCTATTCGT
TTGTCAGCATCGAAAGTAGCCAGATCAGGGATGCGTTGCAACCGCGTATGCCCAGGTCAGAAGAGTCGCA
CAAGAGTTGCAGACCCCTGGAAAGAAAAATGGCCAGAGGGCGAAAACACCCTCTGACCAGCGGAGCGGGC
GACGGGAATCGAACCCGCGTAGCTAGTTTGGAAGAATGGGTGTCTGCCGACCACATATGGGCCGGTCAAG
ATAGGTTTTTACCCCCTCTCGGCTGCATCCTCTAAGTGGAAAGAAATTGCAGGTCGTAGAAGCGCGTTGA
AGCCTGAGAGTTGCACAGGAGTTGCAACCCGGTAGCCTTGTTCACGACGAGAGGAGACCTAGTTGGCACG
TCGCGGATGGGGATCGCTGAAGACTCAGCGCAGCGGGAGGATCCAAGCCTCATACGTCAACCCGCAGGAC
GGTGTGAGGTACTACGCGCTGCAGACCTACGACAACAAGATGGACGCCGAAGCCTGGCTCGCGGGCGAGA
AGCGGCTCATCGAGATGGAGACCTGGACCCCTCCACAGGACCGGGCGAAGAAGGCAGCCGCCAGCGCCAT
CACGCTGGAGGAGTACACCCGGAAGTGGCTCGTGGAGCGCGACCTCGCAGACGGCACCAGGGATCTGTAC
AGCGGGCACGCGGAGCGCCGCATCTACCCGGTGCTAGGTGAAGTGGCGGTCACAGAGATGACGCCAGCTC
TGGTGCGTGCGTGGTGGGCCGGGATGGGTAGGAAGCACCCGACTGCCCGCCGGCATGCCTACAACGTCCT
CCGGGCGGTGATGAACACAGCGGTCGAGGACAAGCTGATCGCAGAGAACCCGTGCCGGATCGAGCAGAAG
GCAGCCGATGAGCGCGACGTAGAGGCGCTGACGCCTGAGGAGCTGGACATCGTCGCCGCTGAGATCTTCG
AGCACTACCGGATCGCGGCATACATCCTGGCGTGGACGAGCCTCCGGTTCGGAGAGCTGATCGAGCTTCG
CCGCAAGGACATCGTGGACGACGGCATGACGATGAAGCTCCGGGTGCGCCGTGGCGCTTCCCGCGTGGGG
AACAAGATCGTCGTTGGCAACGCCAAGACCGTCCGGTCGAAGCGTCCTGTGACGGTTCCGCCTCACGTCG
CGGAGATGATCCGAGCGCACATGAAGGACCGTACGAAGATGAACAAGG
