>Addgene plasmid #174931 | pMSR:MSMEG_0905:Dendra | depositor partial sequence | sequence record 339325 | partial
ATGACCCGCGACCATCAGACCGAGCCCGCCCGTATCCCCGCCACCCGCAGCCTGCGCGCTCTCGGGCCGA
TCGGCTGGATCGCGGCCCGGGCGGGGGCACGCGCGATCCGGGCACCGCGCTTTCACCTGTTCGACGTCAT
CGGCCAGCACAAGCTGGCGTTCCTGGCGTTTCTGCCGTACTCCGGTGTGCTGCTGAACTGGGGCAAGCTG
CCCAAGCGCGACACCGAACTGGTCATCCTGCGCGTGGCCCACCTGCGCGGCAGCACCTACGAACTGCAGC
AGCACCGCCGACTGGCCCGCAGCCGCGGCCTCGACACCGAAACACAGGCCAAAATCTTCGAGGGGCCCGA
CGCCGAAGGCCTGACCGATCGTCAGCGCACGCTGATCACCGCGACCGACGAGTTCGTGGTCACGCGCTCG
ATGTCACCGGAGACCTGGGCGGCGCTGTCCACGCACCTCAACCGGGCGCAGCTGATCGAATTCTGTTTGC
TCGCAGGGCATTACGACGGCCTTGCCGCCACCATGGCGACCCTGCGCATCCCACTCGACTTCCCCGAC
